>Addgene plasmid #184758 | OM14-2EGFP-UG74-ter | addgene full sequence | sequence record 384007 | Addgene NGS Result
GAACGCGGCCGCCAGCTGAAGCTTGCTAAACACGACAGTAACGCTAGCCCAAATTCTGACTCTGAAGACG
GTCACCACCACAACAATAAGAAGGAATGCGCTATCGAATATCTGAAGGCACGGTTAAATAGTGCATCAGC
AGTCGCTTGCGGCTACCTCCAAGCTTTTGTCAGTAAGACGCAAGACTTTGCCAAAGTATGCTTTTTAGAA
CTTCAGAATCCCGTTGTCTTGGTCAACTTGTTGCTGCATTCTTCAGTGGTATGTTATTTATGTAACGGGT
ATGCGAACCACAACGCCAGATTCTTGAAGGGGAAACCTAACTCTACAGTCTTAGCAACAACCGCCGGCGC
TCTGGGTCTTTTGACGCTGGACGGTATAATTTCAAAGAAATACTACTCCAGATACGACAAGAAAGCTTCG
TACGCTGCAGGTCGACGGATCGGTGACGGTGCTGGTTTAATTAACATGTCTAAAGGTGAAGAATTATTCA
CTGGTGTTGTCCCAATTTTGGTTGAATTAGATGGTGATGTTAATGGTCACAAATTTTCTGTCTCCGGTGA
AGGTGAAGGTGATGCTACTTACGGTAAATTGACCTTAAAATTTATTTGTACTACTGGTAAATTGCCAGTT
CCATGGCCAACCTTAGTCACTACTTTAACTTATGGTGTTCAATGTTTTTCTAGATACCCAGATCATATGA
AACAACATGACTTTTTCAAGTCTGCCATGCCAGAAGGTTATGTTCAAGAAAGAACTATTTTTTTCAAAGA
TGACGGTAACTACAAGACCAGAGCTGAAGTCAAGTTTGAAGGTGATACCTTAGTTAATAGAATCGAATTA
AAAGGTATTGATTTTAAAGAAGATGGTAACATTTTAGGTCACAAATTGGAATACAACTATAACTCTCACA
ATGTTTACATCATGGCTGACAAACAAAAGAATGGTATCAAAGTTAACTTCAAAATTAGACACAACATTGA
AGATGGTTCTGTTCAATTAGCTGACCATTATCAACAAAATACTCCAATTGGTGATGGTCCAGTCTTGTTA
CCAGACAACCATTACTTATCCACTCAATCTGCCTTATCCAAAGATCCAAACGAAAAGAGAGACCACATGG
TCTTGTTAGAATTTGTTACTGCTGCTGGTATTACCCATGGTATTGATGAATTGTACAAAATTCCAGTTCC
AACGCGTGATCTAGAGAAGCCATTCATGTCTAAAGGTGAAGAATTATTCACTGGTGTTGTCCCAATTTTG
GTTGAATTAGATGGTGATGTTAATGGTCACAAATTTTCTGTCTCCGGTGAAGGTGAAGGTGATGCTACTT
ACGGTAAATTGACCTTAAAATTTATTTGTACTACTGGTAAATTGCCAGTTCCATGGCCAACCTTAGTCAC
TACTTTAACTTATGGTGTTCAATGTTTTTCTAGATACCCAGATCATATGAAACAACATGACTTTTTCAAG
TCTGCCATGCCAGAAGGTTATGTTCAAGAAAGAACTATTTTTTTCAAAGATGACGGTAACTACAAGACCA
GAGCTGAAGTCAAGTTTGAAGGTGATACCTTAGTTAATAGAATCGAATTAAAAGGTATTGATTTTAAAGA
AGATGGTAACATTTTAGGTCACAAATTGGAATACAACTATAACTCTCACAATGTTTACATCATGGCTGAC
AAACAAAAGAATGGTATCAAAGTTAACTTCAAAATTAGACACAACATTGAAGATGGTTCTGTTCAATTAG
CTGACCATTATCAACAAAATACTCCAATTGGTGATGGTCCAGTCTTGTTACCAGACAACCATTACTTATC
CACTCAATCTGCCTTATCCAAAGATCCAAACGAAAAGAGAGACCACATGGTCTTGTTAGAATTTGTTACT
GCTGCTGGTATTACCCATGGTATGGATGAATTATATAAATAAGGCGCGCCACTTCTAAATAAGCGAATTT
CTTATGATTTATGATTTTTATTATTAAATAAGTTATAAAAAAAATAAGTGTATACAAATTTTAAAGTGAC
TCTTAGGTTTTAAAACGAAAATTCTTATTCTTGAGTAACTCTTTCCTGTAGGTCAGGTTGCTTTCTCAGG
TATAGTATGAGGTCGCTCTTATTGACCACACCTCTACCGGCAGATCCGCTAGGGATAACAGGGTAATATA
GATCTGTTTAGCTTGCCTCGTCCCCGCCGGGTCACCCGGCCAGCGACATGGAGGCCCAGAATACCCTCCT
TGACAGTCTTGACGTGCGCAGCTCAGGGGCATGATGTGACTGTCGCCCGTACATTTAGCCCATACATCCC
CATGTATAATCATTTGCATCCATACATTTTGATGGCCGCACGGCGCGAAGCAAAAATTACGGCTCCTCGC
TGCAGACCTGCGAGCAGGGAAACGCTCCCCTCACAGACGCGTTGAATTGTCCCCACGCCGCGCCCCTGTA
GAGAAATATAAAAGGTTAGGATTTGCCACTGAGGTTCTTCTTTCATATACTTCCTTTTAAAATCTTGCTA
GGATACAGTTCTCACATCACATCCGAACATAAACAACCATGGGTACCACTCTTGACGACACGGCTTACCG
GTACCGCACCAGTGTCCCGGGGGACGCCGAGGCCATCGAGGCACTGGATGGGTCCTTCACCACCGACACC
GTCTTCCGCGTCACCGCCACCGGGGACGGCTTCACCCTGCGGGAGGTGCCGGTGGACCCGCCCCTGACCA
AGGTGTTCCCCGACGACGAATCGGACGACGAATCGGACGACGGGGAGGACGGCGACCCGGACTCCCGGAC
GTTCGTCGCGTACGGGGACGACGGCGACCTGGCGGGCTTCGTGGTCGTCTCGTACTCCGGCTGGAACCGC
CGGCTGACCGTCGAGGACATCGAGGTCGCCCCGGAGCACCGGGGGCACGGGGTCGGGCGCGCGTTGATGG
GGCTCGCGACGGAGTTCGCCCGCGAGCGGGGCGCCGGGCACCTCTGGCTGGAGGTCACCAACGTCAACGC
ACCGGCGATCCACGCGTACCGGCGGATGGGGTTCACCCTCTGCGGCCTGGACACCGCCCTGTACGACGGC
ACCGCCTCGGACGGCGAGCAGGCGCTCTACATGAGCATGCCCTGCCCCTAATCAGTACTGACAATAAAAA
GATTCTTGTTTTCAAGAACTTGTCATTTGTATAGTTTTTTTATATTGTAGTTGTTCTATTTTAATCAAAT
GTTAGCGTGATTTATATTTTTTTTCGCCTCGACATCATCTGCCCAGATGCGAAGTTAAGTGCGCAGAAAG
TAATATCATGCGTCAATCGTATGTGAATGCTGGTCGCTATACTGCTGTCGATTCGATACTAACGCCGCCA
TCCAGTGTCGAAAACGAGCTCTCGAGAACCCTTAATATAACTTCGTATAATGTATGCTATACGAAGTTAT
TAGGTGATATCAGATCCACTAGTGGCCTATGCGGCCGCGGCATCCTTTCACACACTCACACACTCACACA
CTTTATATACATATATTTTTATAACTATTACTGCTGATTTATTTGTAAGGAAACGTGCTTTCCTCTTCAT
CGGTCAAGTGATAAGTTTCTATAATATAATAGCTTTTCTGTCTACTATCATTCTTTTTTCATTTCAAGTA
CCCTTAATTTGTTTTACCCGGACCACGACATTTTCTCACTACGGCACTTGAGAGCTATAACTCAATGAAC
ATGTTGCTTGGAGTTATTTGATTGCTCTGCGTATCTTAAAATAGCGGTCTCGAATCAACCGTATGCAACA
TGGTCCTTTTGAAATGGCTCGTATGCCAATTGGTCTTCTTTACCGCTTTTTCGCATGCGTTTACCGACTA
TCTATTAAAGAAGTGTGCGCAATCTGGGTTTTGCCATAGAAACAGGGTTTATGCAGAAAATATTGCCAAA
TCTCATCACTGCTATTACAAAGTGGACGCCGAGTCTATTGCACACGATCCTTTAGAGAATGTGCTTCATG
CTACCATAATTAAAACTATACCAAGATTGGAGGGCGATGATATAGCCGTTCAGTTCCCATTCTCTCTCTC
TTTTTTACAGGATCACTCAGTAAGGTTCACTATAAATGAGAAAGAGAGAATGCCAACCAACAGCAGCGGT
TTGTTGATCTCTTCACAACGGTTCAATGAGACCTGGAAGTACGCATTCGACAAGAAATTTCAAGAGGAGG
CGAACAGGACCAGTATTCCACAATTCCACTTCCTTAAGCAAAAACAAACTGTGAACTCATTCTGGTCGAA
AATATCTTCATTTTTGTCACTTTCAAACTCCACTGCAGACACATTTCATCTTCGAAACGGTGATGTATCC
GTAGAAATCTTTGCTGAACCTTTTCAATTGAAAGTTTACTGGCAAAATGCGCTGAAACTTATTGTAAACG
AGCAAAATTTCCTGAACATTGAACATCATAGAACTAAGCAGGCCGCGGATCTGCCGGTCTCCCTATAGTG
AGTCGTATTAATTTCGATAAGCCAGGTTAACCTGCATTAATGAATCGGCCAACGCGCGGGGAGAGGCGGT
TTGCGTATTGGGCGCTCTTCCGCTTCCTCGCTCACTGACTCGCTGCGCTCGGTCGTTCGGCTGCGGCGAG
CGGTATCAGCTCACTCAAAGGCGGTAATACGGTTATCCACAGAATCAGGGGATAACGCAGGAAAGAACAT
GTGAGCAAAAGGCCAGCAAAAGGCCAGGAACCGTAAAAAGGCCGCGTTGCTGGCGTTTTTCCATAGGCTC
CGCCCCCCTGACGAGCATCACAAAAATCGACGCTCAAGTCAGAGGTGGCGAAACCCGACAGGACTATAAA
GATACCAGGCGTTTCCCCCTGGAAGCTCCCTCGTGCGCTCTCCTGTTCCGACCCTGCCGCTTACCGGATA
CCTGTCCGCCTTTCTCCCTTCGGGAAGCGTGGCGCTTTCTCATAGCTCACGCTGTAGGTATCTCAGTTCG
GTGTAGGTCGTTCGCTCCAAGCTGGGCTGTGTGCACGAACCCCCCGTTCAGCCCGACCGCTGCGCCTTAT
CCGGTAACTATCGTCTTGAGTCCAACCCGGTAAGACACGACTTATCGCCACTGGCAGCAGCCACTGGTAA
CAGGATTAGCAGAGCGAGGTATGTAGGCGGTGCTACAGAGTTCTTGAAGTGGTGGCCTAACTACGGCTAC
ACTAGAAGAACAGTATTTGGTATCTGCGCTCTGCTGAAGCCAGTTACCTTCGGAAAAAGAGTTGGTAGCT
CTTGATCCGGCAAACAAACCACCGCTGGTAGCGGTGGTTTTTTTGTTTGCAAGCAGCAGATTACGCGCAG
AAAAAAAGGATCTCAAGAAGATCCTTTGATCTTTTCTACGGGGTCTGACGCTCAGTGGAACGAAAACTCA
CGTTAAGGGATTTTGGTCATGAGATTATCAAAAAGGATCTTCACCTAGATCCTTTTAAATTAAAAATGAA
GTTTTAAATCAATCTAAAGTATATATGAGTAAACTTGGTCTGACAGTTACCAATGCTTAATCAGTGAGGC
ACCTATCTCAGCGATCTGTCTATTTCGTTCATCCATAGTTGCCTGACTCCCCGTCGTGTAGATAACTACG
ATACGGGAGGGCTTACCATCTGGCCCCAGTGCTGCAATGATACCGCGAGACCCACGCTCACCGGCTCCAG
ATTTATCAGCAATAAACCAGCCAGCCGGAAGGGCCGAGCGCAGAAGTGGTCCTGCAACTTTATCCGCCTC
CATCCAGTCTATTAATTGTTGCCGGGAAGCTAGAGTAAGTAGTTCGCCAGTTAATAGTTTGCGCAACGTT
GTTGCCATTGCTACAGGCATCGTGGTGTCACGCTCGTCGTTTGGTATGGCTTCATTCAGCTCCGGTTCCC
AACGATCAAGGCGAGTTACATGATCCCCCATGTTGTGCAAAAAAGCGGTTAGCTCCTTCGGTCCTCCGAT
CGTTGTCAGAAGTAAGTTGGCCGCAGTGTTATCACTCATGGTTATGGCAGCACTGCATAATTCTCTTACT
GTCATGCCATCCGTAAGATGCTTTTCTGTGACTGGTGAGTACTCAACCAAGTCATTCTGAGAATAGTGTA
TGCGGCGACCGAGTTGCTCTTGCCCGGCGTCAATACGGGATAATACCGCGCCACATAGCAGAACTTTAAA
AGTGCTCATCATTGGAAAACGTTCTTCGGGGCGAAAACTCTCAAGGATCTTACCGCTGTTGAGATCCAGT
TCGATGTAACCCACTCGTGCACCCAACTGATCTTCAGCATCTTTTACTTTCACCAGCGTTTCTGGGTGAG
CAAAAACAGGAAGGCAAAATGCCGCAAAAAAGGGAATAAGGGCGACACGGAAATGTTGAATACTCATACT
CTTCCTTTTTCAATATTATTGAAGCATTTATCAGGGTTATTGTCTCATGAGCGGATACATATTTGAATGT
ATTTAGAAAAATAAACAAATAGGGGTTCCGCGCACATTTCCCCGAAAAGTGCCACCTGACGTCTAAGAAA
CCATTATTATCATGACATTAACCTATAAAAATAGGCGTATCACGAGGCCCTTTCGTCTCGCGCGTTTCGG
TGATGACGGTGAAAACCTCTGACACATGCAGCTCCCGGAGACGGTCACAGCTTGTCTGTAAGCGGATGCC
GGGAGCAGACAAGCCCGTCAGGGCGCGTCAGCGGGTGTTGGCGGGTGTCGGGGCTGGCTTAACTATGCGG
CATCAGAGCAGATTGTACTGAGAGTGCACCATATGGACATATTGTCGTTAGAACGCGGCTACAATTAATA
CATAACCTTATGTATCATACACATACGATTTAGGTGACACTATA
Features (pLannotate 1.2.2; 17 found; start..end, strand, type, name):
     25..414     +  CDS            OM14: OM14_YEAST - Experimental evidence at protein level: Swiss-Prot protein existence level 1. From Saccharomyces cerevisiae (strain ATCC 204508 / S288c) (Baker's yeast).
    466..1179    +  CDS            GFP (S65T): GFP (S65T) is a basic (constitutively fluorescent) green fluorescent protein published in 1995, derived from Aequorea victoria.
   1216..1929    +  CDS            GFP (S65T): GFP (S65T) is a basic (constitutively fluorescent) green fluorescent protein published in 1995, derived from Aequorea victoria.
   1953..2140    +  terminator     ADH1 terminator: S. cerevisiae ADH1; transcription terminator for the S. cerevisiae alcohol dehydrogenase 1 (ADH1) gene
   2215..2558    +  promoter       TEF promoter: Ashbya gossypii TEF promoter
   2565..3129    +  CDS            NrsR (fragment): nourseothricin acetyltransferase; Streptomyces noursei nat1; confers resistance to nourseothricin
   3137..3334    +  terminator     TEF terminator: Ashbya gossypii TEF terminator
   3397..3430    -  protein_bind   loxP: Cre-mediated recombination occurs in the 8-bp core sequence (GCATACAT). Cre recombinase
   3780..4451    +  CDS            ROT2 (fragment): GLU2A_YEAST - Also known as GLS2. Experimental evidence at protein level: Swiss-Prot protein existence level 1. Catalytic subunit of glucosidase 2, which cleaves sequentially the 2 innermost alpha-1,3-linked glucose residues from the Glc(2)Man(9)GlcNAc(2) oligosaccharide precursor of immature glycoproteins. From Saccharomyces cerevisiae (strain ATCC 204508 / S288c) (Baker's yeast).
   4472..4490    -  promoter       T7 promoter: promoter for bacteriophage T7 RNA polymerase
   4512..4565    -  CDS            lacI (fragment): lac repressor; lacI; The lac repressor binds to the lac operator to inhibit transcription in E. coli. This inhibition can be relieved by adding lactose or isopropyl-β-D-thiogalactopyranoside (IPTG).
   4748..5336    -  rep_origin     ori: high-copy-number ColE1/pMB1/pBR322/pUC origin of replication
   5507..6367    -  CDS            AmpR: β-lactamase; bla; confers resistance to ampicillin, carbenicillin, and related antibiotics
   6368..6472    -  promoter       AmpR promoter: bla
   6567..6602    +  CDS            rop (fragment): Rop protein, which maintains plasmids at low copy number; rop
   6704..6755    +  misc_feature   bom (fragment): basis of mobility region from pBR322
   6818..2       +  promoter       SP6 promoter (across the origin): promoter for bacteriophage SP6 RNA polymerase
