[The description below was written by a language model from this plasmid's Addgene catalogue record and pLannotate feature annotations shown in this document.]
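Description:
OM14-2EGFP-UG74-ter is a yeast integration plasmid built on the UG74-2GFP backbone. It is designed to tag the endogenous OM14 gene of Saccharomyces cerevisiae at its C terminus with two tandem copies of GFP, producing a fluorescent marker for mitochondria. In E. coli it is maintained through a high-copy ColE1/pUC-type origin and selected with ampicillin via the β-lactamase gene. The feature table shows no yeast replication origin or centromere, which fits a construct meant to integrate into the genome rather than persist as an episome.

The payload begins with an OM14 coding segment, inserted by Gibson cloning. It is followed by two consecutive GFP open reading frames, which the annotation identifies as the S65T variant and the catalogue calls 2EGFP, and then by the ADH1 transcription terminator. No yeast promoter is annotated upstream of OM14, so expression of the fusion presumably depends on the native OM14 promoter after integration. Downstream lies the natMX6-type selection cassette, in which the Ashbya gossypii TEF promoter and terminator flank nourseothricin acetyltransferase to allow selection of yeast transformants on nourseothricin. A single loxP site follows this cassette.

Further downstream is a segment whose annotated part is a fragment of ROT2. Together with the "ter" in the plasmid name, this suggests a stretch of genomic sequence from downstream of OM14 that serves as the second homology arm, although the record does not say so explicitly. Under that reading, the OM14 segment and this region would direct homologous recombination at the locus. The remaining features, namely the T7 and SP6 promoters and the short lacI, rop and bom fragments, are vector remnants with no evident role in the construct's function.
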