Addgene plasmid #184758: OM14-2EGFP-UG74-ter
Purpose: Marker for yeast mitochondria. Integration of 2xGFP tag at OM14 C terminus. Uses antibiotic resistance marker natMX6.
Depositing lab: Zhiping Xie. Depositing organization: Shanghai Jiao Tong University. Publication: Excess diacylglycerol at the endoplasmic reticulum disrupts endomembrane homeostasis and autophagy. Li D, Yang SG, He CW, Zhang ZT, Liang Y, Li H, Zhu J, Su X, Gong Q, Xie Z. BMC Biol. 2020 Aug 28;18(1):107. doi: 10.1186/s12915-020-00837-w. PubMed 32859196.
Backbone
  Vector backbone: UG74-2GFP
  Vector type: Yeast Expression
Growth in bacteria
  Bacterial resistance: Ampicillin, 100 μg/mL
  Growth temperature: 37°C
  Growth strain: DH5alpha
  Copy number: High Copy
Gene/Insert
  Gene/Insert name: OM14
  Species: S. cerevisiae (budding yeast)
  Entrez Gene: OM14 (a.k.a. YBR230C)
  Tag / fusion protein: 2EGFP (C terminal on insert)
  Cloning method: Gibson Cloning
Terms and licenses: Academic/Nonprofit Terms; Industry Terms: Not Available to Industry
How to cite: OM14-2EGFP-UG74-ter was a gift from Zhiping Xie (Addgene plasmid # 184758 ; http://n2t.net/addgene:184758 ; RRID:Addgene_184758)
